>Addgene plasmid #166073 | pNSU299_APL3 | addgene full sequence | sequence record 329133 | Addgene NGS Result
ACATAATTAGATATATATACGCCAGTACACCTTATCGGCCCAAGCCTTGTCCCAAGGCAGCGTTTTGTTC
TTGGAAACGCTGCCCTACACGTTCGCTATGCTTCAAGAACTTTTCTGAGCACTTCATGATGCATGTTTGT
TCCTTATTGGTTAGCTTTGATGTTGTGAAGTCATTGACACAGTCTGTGAAACATCTTTCTACCAGATTAG
AGTACAAACGCATGAAATCCTTCATTTGCTTTTGTTCCACTACTTTTTGGAACTCTTGTTGTTCTTTCCT
GCAGGTAGTCGTGCAATGTATGACTTTAAGATTTGTGAGCAGGAAGAAAAGGGAGAATCTTCTAACGATA
AACCCTTGAAAAACTGGGTAGACTACGCTATGTTGAGTTGCTACGCAGGCTGCACAATTACACGAGAATG
CTCCCGCCTAGGATTTAAGGCTAAGGGACGTGCAATGCAGACGACAGATCTAAATGACCGTGTCGGTGAA
GTGTTCGCCAAACTTTTCGGTTAACACATGCAGTGATGCACGCGCGATGGTGCTAAGTTACATATATATA
TATATGTATAGCCATAGTGATGTCTAAGTAACCTTTATGGTATATTTCTTAATGTGGAAAGATACTAGCG
CGCGCACCCACACACAAGCTTCGTCTTTTCTTGAAGAAAAGAGGAAGCTCGCTAAATGGGATTCCACTTT
CCGTTCCCTGCCAGCTGATGGAAAAAGGTTAGTGGAACGATGAAGAATAAAAAGAGAGATCCACTGAGGT
GAAATTTCAGCTGACAGCGAGTTTCATGATCGTGATGAACAATGGTAACGAGTTGTGGCTGTTGCCAGGG
AGGGTGGTTCTCAACTTTTAATGTATGGCCAAATCGCTACTTGGGTTTGTTATATAACAAAGAAGAAATA
ATGAACTGATTCTCTTCCTCCTTCTTGTCCTTTCTTAATTCTGTTGTAATTACCTTCCTTTGTAATTTTT
TTTGTAATTATTCTTCTTAATAATCCAAACAAACACACATATTACAATATATTAAAATGTCTAGATTAGA
TAAAAGTAAAGTGATTAACAGCGCATTAGAGCTGCTTAATGAGGTCGGAATCGAAGGTTTAACAACCCGT
AAACTCGCCCAGAAGCTAGGTGTAGAGCAGCCTACATTGTATTGGCATGTAAAAAATAAGCGGGCTTTGC
TCGACGCCTTAGCCATTGAGATGTTAGATAGGCACCATACTCACTTTTGCCCTTTAGAAGGGGAAAGCTG
GCAAGATTTTTTACGTAATAACGCTAAAAGTTTTAGATGTGCTTTACTAAGTCATCGCGATGGAGCAAAA
GTACATTTAGGTACACGGCCTACAGAAAAACAGTATGAAACTCTCGAAAATCAATTAGCCTTTTTATGCC
AACAAGGTTTTTCACTAGAGAATGCATTATATGCACTCAGCGCTGTGGGGCATTTTACTTTAGGTTGCGT
ATTGGAAGATCAAGAGCATCAAGTCGCTAAAGAAGAAAGGGAAACACCTACTACTGATAGTATGCCGCCA
TTATTACGACAAGCTATCGAATTATTTGATCACCAAGGTGCAGAGCCAGCCTTCTTATTCGGCCTTGAAT
TGATCATATGCGGATTAGAAAAACAACTTAAATGTGAAAGTGGGTCTTAAGTCTGAAGAATGAATGATTT
GATGATTTCTTTTTCCCTCCATTTTTCTTACTGAATATATCAATGATATAGACTTGTATAGTTTATTATT
TCAAATTAAGTAGCTATATATAGTCAAGATAACGTTTGTTTGACACGATTACATTATTCGTCGACATCTT
TTTTCAGCCTGTCGTGGTAGCAATTTGAGGAGTATTATTAATTGAATAGGTTCATTTTGCGCTCGCATAA
ACAGTTTTCGTCAGGGACAGTATGTTGGAATGAGTGGTAATTAATGGTGACATGACATGTTATAGCAATA
ACCTTGATGTTTACATCGTAGTTTAATGTACACCCCGCGAATTCGTTCAAGTAGGAGTGCACCAATTGCA
AAGGGAAAAGCTGAATGGGCAGTTCGAACCGCGGTCTTTCCTGCGTTATCCCCTGATTCTGTGGATAACC
GTATTACCGCCTTTGAGTGAGCTGATACCGCTCGCCGCAGCCGAACGACCGAGCGCAGCGAGTCAGTGAG
CGAGGAAGCGGAAGAGCGCCCAATACGCAAACCGCCTCTCCCCGCGCGTTGGCCGATTCATTAATGCAGC
TGGCACGACAGGTTTCCCGACTGGAAAGCGGGCAGTGAGCGCAACGCAATTAATGTGAGTTAGCTCACTC
ATTAGGCACCCCAGGCTTTACACTTTATGCTTCCGGCTCGTATGTTGTGTGGAATTGTGAGCGGATAACA
ATTTCACACAGGAAACAGCTATGACCATGATTACGCCAAGCGCGCAATTAACCCTCACTAAAGGGAACAA
AAGCTGGAGCTCATAGCTTCAAAATGTTTCTACTCCTTTTTTACTCTTCCAGATTTTCTCGGACTCCGCG
CATCGCCGTACCACTTCAAAACACCCAAGCACAGCATACTAAATTTCCCCTCTTTCTTCCTCTAGGGTGT
CGTTAATTACCCGTACTAAAGGTTTGGAAAAGAAAAAAGAGACCGCCTCGTTTCTTTTTCTTCGTCGAAA
AAGGCAATAAAAATTTTTATCACGTTTCTTTTTCTTGAAAATTTTTTTTTTGATTTTTTTCTCTTTCGAT
GACCTCCCATTGATATTTAAGTTAATAAACGGTCTTCAATTTCTCAAGTTTCAGTTTCATTTTTCTTGTT
CTATTACAACTTTTTTTACTTCTTGCTCATTAGAAAGAAAGCATAGCAATCTAATCTAAGTTTTCTAGAA
CTAGTGGATCCCCCGGGAAAAATGGACAAGAAGTACTCCATTGGGCTCGATATCGGCACAAACAGCGTCG
GTTGGGCCGTCATTACGGACGAGTACAAGGTGCCGAGCAAAAAATTCAAAGTTCTGGGCAATACCGATCG
CCACAGCATAAAGAAGAACCTCATTGGCGCCCTCCTGTTCGACTCCGGGGAGACGGCCGAAGCCACGCGG
CTCAAAAGAACAGCACGGCGCAGATATACCCGCAGAAAGAATCGGATCTGCTACCTGCAGGAGATCTTTA
GTAATGAGATGGCTAAGGTGGATGACTCTTTCTTCCATAGGCTGGAGGAGTCCTTTTTGGTGGAGGAGGA
TAAAAAGCACGAGCGCCACCCAATCTTTGGCAATATCGTGGACGAGGTGGCGTACCATGAAAAGTACCCA
ACCATATATCATCTGAGGAAGAAGCTTGTAGACAGTACTGATAAGGCTGACTTGCGGTTGATCTATCTCG
CGCTGGCGCATATGATCAAATTTCGGGGACACTTCCTCATCGAGGGGGACCTGAACCCAGACAACAGCGA
TGTCGACAAACTCTTTATCCAACTGGTTCAGACTTACAATCAGCTTTTCGAAGAGAACCCGATCAACGCA
TCCGGAGTTGACGCCAAAGCAATCCTGAGCGCTAGGCTGTCCAAATCCCGGCGGCTCGAAAACCTCATCG
CACAGCTCCCTGGGGAGAAGAAGAACGGCCTGTTTGGTAATCTTATCGCCCTGTCACTCGGGCTGACCCC
CAACTTTAAATCTAACTTCGACCTGGCCGAAGATGCCAAGCTTCAACTGAGCAAAGACACCTACGATGAT
GATCTCGACAATCTGCTGGCCCAGATCGGCGACCAGTACGCAGACCTTTTTTTGGCGGCAAAGAACCTGT
CAGACGCCATTCTGCTGAGTGATATTCTGCGAGTGAACACGGAGATCACCAAAGCTCCGCTGAGCGCTAG
TATGATCAAGCGCTATGATGAGCACCACCAAGACTTGACTTTGCTGAAGGCCCTTGTCAGACAGCAACTG
CCTGAGAAGTACAAGGAAATTTTCTTCGATCAGTCTAAAAATGGCTACGCCGGATACATTGACGGCGGAG
CAAGCCAGGAGGAATTTTACAAATTTATTAAGCCCATCTTGGAAAAAATGGACGGCACCGAGGAGCTGCT
GGTAAAGCTTAACAGAGAAGATCTGTTGCGCAAACAGCGCACTTTCGACAATGGAAGCATCCCCCACCAG
ATTCACCTGGGCGAACTGCACGCTATCCTCAGGCGGCAAGAGGATTTCTACCCCTTTTTGAAAGATAACA
GGGAAAAGATTGAGAAAATCCTCACATTTCGGATACCCTACTATGTAGGCCCCCTCGCCCGGGGAAATTC
CAGATTCGCGTGGATGACTCGCAAATCAGAAGAGACCATCACTCCCTGGAACTTCGAGGAAGTCGTGGAT
AAGGGGGCCTCTGCCCAGTCCTTCATCGAAAGGATGACTAACTTTGATAAAAATCTGCCTAACGAAAAGG
TGCTTCCTAAACACTCTCTGCTGTACGAGTACTTCACAGTTTATAACGAGCTCACCAAGGTCAAATACGT
CACAGAAGGGATGAGAAAGCCAGCATTCCTGTCTGGAGAGCAGAAGAAAGCTATCGTGGACCTCCTCTTC
AAGACGAACCGGAAAGTTACCGTGAAACAGCTCAAAGAAGACTATTTCAAAAAGATTGAATGTTTCGACT
CTGTTGAAATCAGCGGAGTGGAGGATCGCTTCAACGCATCCCTGGGAACGTATCACGATCTCCTGAAAAT
CATTAAAGACAAGGACTTCCTGGACAATGAGGAGAACGAGGACATTCTTGAGGACATTGTCCTCACCCTT
ACGTTGTTTGAAGATAGGGAGATGATTGAAGAACGCTTGAAAACTTACGCTCATCTCTTCGACGACAAAG
TCATGAAACAGCTCAAGAGGCGCCGATATACAGGATGGGGGCGGCTGTCAAGAAAACTGATCAATGGGAT
CCGAGACAAGCAGAGTGGAAAGACAATCCTGGATTTTCTTAAGTCCGATGGATTTGCCAACCGGAACTTC
ATGCAGTTGATCCATGATGACTCTCTCACCTTTAAGGAGGACATCCAGAAAGCACAAGTTTCTGGCCAGG
GGGACAGTCTTCACGAGCACATCGCTAATCTTGCAGGTAGCCCAGCTATCAAAAAGGGAATACTGCAGAC
CGTTAAGGTCGTGGATGAACTCGTCAAAGTAATGGGAAGGCATAAGCCCGAGAATATCGTTATCGAGATG
GCCCGAGAGAACCAAACTACCCAGAAGGGACAGAAGAACAGTAGGGAAAGGATGAAGAGGATTGAAGAGG
GTATAAAAGAACTGGGGTCCCAAATCCTTAAGGAACACCCAGTTGAAAACACCCAGCTTCAGAATGAGAA
GCTCTACCTGTACTACCTGCAGAACGGCAGGGACATGTACGTGGATCAGGAACTGGACATCAATCGGCTC
TCCGACTACGACGTGGATCATATCGTGCCCCAGTCTTTTCTCAAAGATGATTCTATTGATAATAAAGTGT
TGACAAGATCCGATAAAAATAGAGGGAAGAGTGATAACGTCCCCTCAGAAGAAGTTGTCAAGAAAATGAA
AAATTATTGGCGGCAGCTGCTGAACGCCAAACTGATCACACAACGGAAGTTCGATAATCTGACTAAGGCT
GAACGAGGTGGCCTGTCTGAGTTGGATAAAGCCGGCTTCATCAAAAGGCAGCTTGTTGAGACACGCCAGA
TCACCAAGCACGTGGCCCAAATTCTCGATTCACGCATGAACACCAAGTACGATGAAAATGACAAACTGAT
TCGAGAGGTGAAAGTTATTACTCTGAAGTCTAAGCTGGTCTCAGATTTCAGAAAGGACTTTCAGTTTTAT
AAGGTGAGAGAGATCAACAATTACCACCATGCGCATGATGCCTACCTGAATGCAGTGGTAGGCACTGCAC
TTATCAAAAAATATCCCAAGCTTGAATCTGAATTTGTTTACGGAGACTATAAAGTGTACGATGTTAGGAA
AATGATCGCAAAGTCTGAGCAGGAAATAGGCAAGGCCACCGCTAAGTACTTCTTTTACAGCAATATTATG
AATTTTTTCAAGACCGAGATTACACTGGCCAATGGAGAGATTCGGAAGCGACCACTTATCGAAACAAACG
GAGAAACAGGAGAAATCGTGTGGGACAAGGGTAGGGATTTCGCGACAGTCCGGAAGGTCCTGTCCATGCC
GCAGGTGAACATCGTTAAAAAGACCGAAGTACAGACCGGAGGCTTCTCCAAGGAAAGTATCCTCCCGAAA
AGGAACAGCGACAAGCTGATCGCACGCAAAAAAGATTGGGACCCCAAGAAATACGGCGGATTCGATTCTC
CTACAGTCGCTTACAGTGTACTGGTTGTGGCCAAAGTGGAGAAAGGGAAGTCTAAAAAACTCAAAAGCGT
CAAGGAACTGCTGGGCATCACAATCATGGAGCGATCAAGCTTCGAAAAAAACCCCATCGACTTTCTCGAG
GCGAAAGGATATAAAGAGGTCAAAAAAGACCTCATCATTAAGCTTCCCAAGTACTCTCTCTTTGAGCTTG
AAAACGGCCGGAAACGAATGCTCGCTAGTGCGGGCGAGCTGCAGAAAGGTAACGAGCTGGCACTGCCCTC
TAAATACGTTAATTTCTTGTATCTGGCCAGCCACTATGAAAAGCTCAAAGGGTCTCCCGAAGATAATGAG
CAGAAGCAGCTGTTCGTGGAACAACACAAACACTACCTTGATGAGATCATCGAGCAAATAAGCGAATTCT
CCAAAAGAGTGATCCTCGCCGACGCTAACCTCGATAAGGTGCTTTCTGCTTACAATAAGCACAGGGATAA
GCCCATCAGGGAGCAGGCAGAAAACATTATCCACTTGTTTACTCTGACCAACTTGGGCGCGCCTGCAGCC
TTCAAGTACTTCGACACCACCATAGACAGAAAGCGGTACACCTCTACAAAGGAGGTCCTGGACGCCACAC
TGATTCATCAGTCAATTACGGGGCTCTATGAAACAAGAATCGACCTCTCTCAGCTCGGTGGAGACAGCAG
GGCTGACCCCAAGAAGAAGAGGAAGGTGTGATCTCTTCTCGAGTCATGTAATTAGTTATGTCACGCTTAC
ATTCACGCCCTCCCCCCACATCCGCTCTAACCGAAAAGGAAGGAGTTAGACAACCTGAAGTCTAGGTCCC
TATTTATTTTTTTATAGTTATGTTAGTATTAAGAACGTTATTTATATTTCAAATTTTTCTTTTTTTTCTG
TACAGACGCGTGTACGCATGTAACATTATACTGAAAACCTTGCTTGAGAAGGTTTTGGGACGCTCGAAGG
CTTTAATTTGCGGCCGGTACCCAATTCGCCCTATAGTGAGTCGTATTACGCGCGCTCACTGGCCGTCGTT
TTACAACGTCGTGACTGGGAAAACCCTGGCGTTACCCAACTTAATCGCCTTGCAGCACATCCCCCTTTCG
CCAGCTGGCGTAATAGCGAAGAGGCCCGCACCGATCGCCCTTCCCAACAGTTGCGCAGCCTGAATGGCGA
ATGG
[124 nt withheld, positions 7495-7618]
C
[91 nt withheld, positions 7620-7710]
A
[49 nt withheld, positions 7712-7760]
CCTTTGACGTTGGAGTCCACGTTCTTT
[37 nt withheld, positions 7788-7824]
ACCCTATCTCGGTCTATTCTTTTGATTTATAAGGGATTTTGCCGATTTCGGCCTATTGGTTAAAAAATGA
GCTGATTTAACAAAAATTTAACGCGAATTTTAACAAAATATTAACGCTTACAATTTCCTGATGCGGTATT
TTCTCCTTACGCATCTGTGCGGTATTTCACACCGCATAGATCGGCAAGTGCACAAACAATACTTAAATAA
ATACTACTCAGTAATAACCTATTTCTTAGCATTTTTGACGAAATTTGCTATTTTGTTAGAGTCTTTTACA
CCATTTGTCTCCACACCTCCGCTTACATCAACACCAATAACGCCATTTAATCTAAGCGCATCACCAACAT
TTTCTGGCGTCAGTCCACCAGCTAACATAAAATGTAAGCTTTCGGGGCTCTCTTGCCTTCCAACCCAGTC
AGAAATCGAGTTCCAATCCAAAAGTTCACCTGTCCCACCTGCTTCTGAATCAAACAAGGGAATAAACGAA
TGAGGTTTCTGTGAAGCTGCACTGAGTAGTATGTTGCAGTCTTTTGGAAATACGAGTCTTTTAATAACTG
GCAAACCGAGGAACTCTTGGTATTCTTGCCACGACTCATCTCCATGCAGTTGGACGATATCAATGCCGTA
ATCATTGACCAGAGCCAAAACATCCTCCTTAGGTTGATTACGAAACACGCCAACCAAGTATTTCGGAGTG
CCTGAACTATTTTTATATGCTTTTACAAGACTTGAAATTTTCCTTGCAATAACCGGGTCAATTGTTCTCT
TTCTATTGGGCACACATATAATACCCAGCAAGTCAGCATCGGAATCTAGAGCACATTCTGCGGCCTCTGT
GCTCTGCAAGCCGCAAACTTTCACCAATGGACCAGAACTACCTGTGAAATTAATAACAGACATACTCCAA
GCTGCCTTTGTGTGCTTAATCACGTATACTCACGTGCTCAATAGTCACCAATGCCCTCCCTCTTGGCCCT
CTCCTTTTCTTTTTTCGACCGAATTAATTCTTAATCGGCAAAAAAAGAAAAGCTCCGGATCAAGATTGTA
CGTAAGGTGACAAGCTATTTTTCAATAAAGAATATCTTCCACTACTGCCATCTGGCGTCATAACTGCAAA
GTACACATATATTACGATGCTGTTCTATTAAATGCTTCCTATATTATATATATAGTAATGTCGTTGATCT
ATGGTGCACTCTCAGTACAATCTGCTCTGATGCCGCATAGTTAAGCCAGCCCCGACACCCGCCAACACCC
GCTGACGCGCCCTGACGGGCTTGTCTGCTCCCGGCATCCGCTTACAGACAAGCTGTGACCGTCTCCGGGA
GCTGCATGTGTCAGAGGTTTTCACCGTCATCACCGAAACGCGCGAGACGAAAGGGCCTCGTGATACGCCT
ATTTTTATAGGTTAATGTCATGATAATAATGGTTTCTTAGACGTCAGGTGGCACTTTTCGGGGAAATGTG
CGCGGAACCCCTATTTGTTTATTTTTCTAAATACATTCAAATATGTATCCGCTCATGAGACAATAACCCT
GATAAATGCTTCAATAATATTGAAAAAGGAAGAGTATGAGTATTCAACATTTCCGTGTCGCCCTTATTCC
CTTTTTTGCGGCATTTTGCCTTCCTGTTTTTGCTCACCCAGAAACGCTGGTGAAAGTAAAAGATGCTGAA
GATCAGTTGGGTGCACGAGTGGGTTACATCGAACTGGATCTCAACAGCGGTAAGATCCTTGAGAGTTTTC
GCCCCGAAGAACGTTTTCCAATGATGAGCACTTTTAAAGTTCTGCTATGTGGCGCGGTATTATCCCGTAT
TGACGCCGGGCAAGAGCAACTCGGTCGCCGCATACACTATTCTCAGAATGACTTGGTTGAGTACTCACCA
GTCACAGAAAAGCATCTTACGGATGGCATGACAGTAAGAGAATTATGCAGTGCTGCCATAACCATGAGTG
ATAACACTGCGGCCAACTTACTTCTGACAACGATCGGAGGACCGAAGGAGCTAACCGCTTTTTTGCACAA
CATGGGGGATCATGTAACTCGCCTTGATCGTTGGGAACCGGAGCTGAATGAAGCCATACCAAACGACGAG
CGTGACACCACGATGCCTGTAGCAATGGCAACAACGTTGCGCAAACTATTAACTGGCGAACTACTTACTC
TAGCTTCCCGGCAACAATTAATAGACTGGATGGAGGCGGATAAAGTTGCAGGACCACTTCTGCGCTCGGC
CCTTCCGGCTGGCTGGTTTATTGCTGATAAATCTGGAGCCGGTGAGCGTGGGTCTCGCGGTATCATTGCA
GCACTGGGGCCAGATGGTAAGCCCTCCCGTATCGTAGTTATCTACACGACGGGGAGTCAGGCAACTATGG
ATGAACGAAATAGACAGATCGCTGAGATAGGTGCCTCACTGATTAAGCATTGGTAACTGTCAGACCAAGT
TTACTCATATATACTTTAGATTGATTTAAAACTTCATTTTTAATTTAAAAGGATCTAGGTGAAGATCCTT
TTTGATAATCTCATGACCAAAATCCCTTAACGTGAGTTTTCGTTCCACTGAGCGTCAGACCCCGTAGAAA
AGATCAAAGGATCTTCTTGAGATCCTTTTTTTCTGCGCGTAATCTGCTGCTTGCAAACAAAAAAACCACC
GCTACCAGCGGTGGTTTGTTTGCCGGATCAAGAGCTACCAACTCTTTTTCCGAAGGTAACTGGCTTCAGC
AGAGCGCAGATACCAAATACTGTTCTTCTAGTGTAGCCGTAGTTAGGCCACCACTTCAAGAACTCTGTAG
CACCGCCTACATACCTCGCTCTGCTAATCCTGTTACCAGTGGCTGCTGCCAGTGGCGATAAGTCGTGTCT
TACCGGGTTGGACTCAAGACGATAGTTACCGGATAAGGCGCAGCGGTCGGGCTGAACGGGGGGTTCGTGC
ACACAGCCCAGCTTGGAGCGAACGACCTACACCGAACTGAGATACCTACAGCGTGAGCTATGAGAAAGCG
CCACGCTTCCCGAAGGGAGAAAGGCGGACAGGTATCCGGTAAGCGGCAGGGTCGGAACAGGAGAGCGCAC
GAGGGAGCTTCCAGGGGGAAACGCCTGGTATCTTTATAGTCCTGTCGGGTTTCGCCACCTCTGACTTGAG
CGTCGATTTTTGTGATGCTCGTCAGGGGGGCGGAGCCTATGGAAAAACGCCAGCAACGCGGCCTTTTTAC
GGTTCCTGGCCTTTTGCTGGCCTTTTGCTCGGGGGATCTGCCAATTGAACATAACATGGTAGTTACATAT
ACTAGTAATATGGTTCGGCACACATTAAAAGTATAAAAACTATCTGAATTACGAATTACATATATTGGTC
ATAAAAATCAATCAATCATCGTGTGTTTTATATGTCTCTTATCTAAGTATAAGAATATCCATAGTTAATA
TTCACTTACGCTACCTTTTAACCTGTAATCATTGTCAACAGGATATGTTAACGACCCACATTGATAAACG
CTAGTATTTCTTTTTCCTCTTCTTATTGGCCGGCTGTCTCTATACTCCCCTATAGTCTGTTTCTTTTCGT
TTCGATTGTCCCTATCAGTGATAGAGATGGCGCACATGGTACGCTGTGGTGCTCGCGGCTGGGAACGAAA
CTCTGGGAGCTGCGATTGGCAGGATCCTCGCTCCAAATTGGAGTTTTAGAGCTAGAAATAGCAAGTTAAA
ATAAGGCTAGTCCGTTATCAACTTGAAAAAGTGGCACCGAGTCGGTGCTTTTTTCTCGAGCCATATCCAA
CTTCCAATTTAATCTTTCTTTTTTAATTTTCACTTATTTGCGATACAGAAAGAAAAAAGCGATAGTAACT
ATTGAATTTTGTTTGGATTTGGTTAGATTAGATATGGTTTCTCTTTATATTTACATGCTAAAAATGGGCT
ACACCAGAGAT
Features (pLannotate 1.2.2; 27 found; start..end, strand, type, name):
     35..277     -  CDS            TIM9 (fragment): TIM9_YEAST - Experimental evidence at protein level: Swiss-Prot protein existence level 1. Mitochondrial intermembrane chaperone that participates in the import and insertion of multi-pass transmembrane proteins into the mitochondrial inner membrane. Also required for the transfer of beta- barrel precursors from the TOM complex to the sorting and assembly machinery (SAM complex) of the outer membrane. Acts as a chaperone-like protein that protects the hydrophobic precursors from aggregation and guide them through the mitochondrial intermembrane space. Compared to TIM10, it may have a strong st
    287..511     +  CDS            NNR2 (fragment): NNRD_YEAST - Experimental evidence at protein level: Swiss-Prot protein existence level 1. Catalyzes the dehydration of the S-form of NAD(P)HX at the expense of ATP, which is converted to ADP. Together with NAD(P)HX epimerase, which catalyzes the epimerization of the S- and R-forms, the enzyme allows the repair of both epimers of NAD(P)HX, a damaged form of NAD(P)H that is a result of enzymatic or heat-dependent hydration. From Saccharomyces cerevisiae (strain ATCC 204508 / S288c) (Baker's yeast).
   1037..1660    +  CDS            TetR: tetracycline repressor TetR; tetR from transposon Tn10; TetR binds to the tetracycline operator tetO to inhibit transcription. This inhibition can be relieved by adding tetracycline or doxycycline.
   2065..2184    +  rep_origin     RSF ori (fragment): Plasmids containing the RSF 1030 origin of replication can be propagated in E. coli cells that contain additional plasmids with compatible origins.
   2186..2278    +  CDS            lacI (fragment): lac repressor; lacI; The lac repressor binds to the lac operator to inhibit transcription in E. coli. This inhibition can be relieved by adding lactose or isopropyl-β-D-thiogalactopyranoside (IPTG).
   2291..2312    +  protein_bind   CAP binding site: CAP binding activates transcription in the presence of cAMP. E. coli catabolite activator protein
   2327..2357    +  promoter       lac promoter: promoter for the E. coli lac operon
   2361..2383    +  protein_bind   lac operator (fragment): The lac repressor binds to the lac operator to inhibit transcription in E. coli. This inhibition can be relieved by adding lactose or isopropyl-β-D-thiogalactopyranoside (IPTG). lac repressor encoded by lacI
   2426..2444    +  promoter       T3 promoter: promoter for bacteriophage T3 RNA polymerase
   2462..2860    +  promoter       TEF1 promoter: S. cerevisiae TEF1; promoter for EF-1α
   2864..2887    +  misc_feature   MCS (fragment): pBluescript multiple cloning site
   2892..6995    +  CDS            cas9: CAS9_STRP1 - Also known as csn1 From Streptococcus pyogenes serotype M1.
   7044..7291    +  terminator     CYC1 terminator: S. cerevisiae CYC1; transcription terminator for CYC1
   7310..7328    -  promoter       T7 promoter: promoter for bacteriophage T7 RNA polymerase
   7336..7491    +  CDS            lacZα (fragment): LacZα fragment of β-galactosidase; lacZ fragment
   7495..7923    +  rep_origin     f1 ori (sequence partly withheld): f1 bacteriophage origin of replication; arrow indicates direction of (+) strand synthesis
   7951..8002    -  misc_feature   bom (fragment): basis of mobility region from pBR322
   8053..8727    -  CDS            TRP1: phosphoribosylanthranilate isomerase, required for tryptophan biosynthesis; S. cerevisiae TRP1; yeast auxotrophic marker
   8728..8875    -  promoter       TRP1 promoter: S. cerevisiae TRP1
   9014..9063    -  misc_feature   bom (fragment): basis of mobility region from pBR322
   9165..9200    -  CDS            rop (fragment): Rop protein, which maintains plasmids at low copy number; rop
   9295..9399    +  promoter       AmpR promoter: bla
   9400..10260   +  CDS            AmpR: β-lactamase; bla; confers resistance to ampicillin, carbenicillin, and related antibiotics
  10431..11019   +  rep_origin     ori: high-copy-number ColE1/pMB1/pBR322/pUC origin of replication
  11079..11485   +  promoter       RPR1 promoter: RPR1; promoter for the S. cerevisiae RNase P RNA gene
  11507..11582   +  misc_RNA       gRNA scaffold: guide RNA scaffold for the Streptococcus pyogenes CRISPR/Cas9 system
  11595..11657   +  terminator     RPR1 terminator: transcription terminator for the S. cerevisiae RNase P RNA gene
