[The description below was written by a language model from this plasmid's Addgene catalogue record and pLannotate feature annotations shown in this document.]
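Description:
pNSU299_APL3 is a yeast CRISPR plasmid built on a pRS414-derived backbone that combines constitutive Streptococcus pyogenes Cas9 expression with a tetracycline-inducible guide RNA, so that a double-strand break can be triggered on demand in Saccharomyces cerevisiae. In E. coli it is maintained as a high-copy plasmid through a ColE1/pUC-type origin and selected with ampicillin (AmpR); an f1 origin and remnants of the pBluescript-style lac/T3/T7 cloning region are also present. In yeast the marker is TRP1. No CEN/ARS element appears in the feature table, consistent with the depositor's comment that this is an integrating plasmid meant to be linearized within TRP1 before transformation. That comment names chromosome V as the integration site.

The Cas9 coding sequence is driven by the TEF1 promoter and terminated by the CYC1 terminator. The guide cassette uses the RNA polymerase III RPR1 promoter, followed by the spacer, the S. pyogenes gRNA scaffold and the RPR1 terminator. The record describes this promoter as Tet-inducible, and a TetR coding sequence is carried on the same plasmid. TetR would hold guide transcription off until tetracycline or a related inducer relieves repression, although no tetO site is separately annotated and the promoter driving TetR is not identified. Short fragments matching yeast TIM9 and NNR2 lie upstream of TetR and probably represent regulatory sequence.

The insert name, Entrez gene and plasmid name all indicate APL3 as the target, with guide coordinates on chromosome II, whereas the purpose line says APL1. This discrepancy is in the record and is probably a typographical error. The plasmid is used for inducible break formation at this locus.
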