Addgene plasmid #166073: pNSU299_APL3
Purpose: Plasmid for constituive spCas9 and tet-inducible APL1-targeting sgRNA expression for double stranded break formation in yeast
Depositing lab: Rebecca Burgess. Depositing organization: Stevenson University.
Backbone
  Vector backbone: pRS414
  Backbone manufacturer: Smith JD et al 2016. PMID 26956608
  Vector type: Yeast Expression, CRISPR
  Selectable markers: TRP1
Growth in bacteria
  Bacterial resistance: Ampicillin, 100 μg/mL
  Growth temperature: 37°C
  Growth strain: DH5alpha
  Copy number: High Copy
Gene/Insert
  Gene/Insert name: APL3
  gRNA/shRNA sequence: GATCCTCGCTCCAAATTGGA
  Species: S. cerevisiae (budding yeast)
  Entrez Gene: APL3
  Promoter: Tet-inducible
  Cloning method: Gibson Cloning
Resource information
  A portion of this plasmid was derived from a plasmid made by: Jim Haber/Neal Sugawara
Terms and licenses: Academic/Nonprofit Terms; Industry Terms: Not Available to Industry
Depositor comments: gRNA Binding Coordinates: chrII: 149461-149480 (+ strand) This is a yeast integration plasmid, and should be linearized with BstZ17I (or elsewhere within the TRP1 gene) before transformation for integration into Chromosome V of the yeast genome
How to cite: pNSU299_APL3 was a gift from Rebecca Burgess (Addgene plasmid # 166073 ; http://n2t.net/addgene:166073 ; RRID:Addgene_166073)
